Addgene plasmid #33140: pFA6a-GFP-ura4MX6
Purpose: genomic GFP tagging in yeast
Depositing lab: Eishi Noguchi. Depositing organization: Drexel University. Publication: New vectors for epitope tagging and gene disruption in Schizosaccharomyces pombe. Gadaleta MC, Iwasaki O, Noguchi C, Noma K, Noguchi E. Biotechniques. 2013 Nov;55(5):257-63. doi: 10.2144/000114100. PubMed 24215641.
Backbone
  Vector backbone: pFA6a
Growth in bacteria
  Bacterial resistance: Ampicillin, 100 μg/mL
  Growth temperature: 37°C
  Growth strain: DH5alpha
  Copy number: High Copy
Gene/Insert 1
  Gene/Insert name: ura4MX6
  Species: S. pombe (fission yeast)
Gene/Insert 2
  Gene/Insert name: GFP
Terms and licenses: Academic/Nonprofit Terms; Industry Terms: Not Available to Industry
How to cite: pFA6a-GFP-ura4MX6 was a gift from Eishi Noguchi (Addgene plasmid # 33140 ; http://n2t.net/addgene:33140 ; RRID:Addgene_33140)
