[The description below was written by a language model from this plasmid's Addgene catalogue record and pLannotate feature annotations shown in this document.]
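Description:
pFA6a-GFP-ura4MX6 is a 5.2 kb PCR-template plasmid built on the pFA6a backbone and intended for tagging chromosomal genes with GFP in yeast, specifically the fission yeast Schizosaccharomyces pombe. It is not designed to replicate in yeast: the feature table shows no yeast origin. It is propagated only in E. coli, where a high-copy ColE1/pUC-type origin and a β-lactamase gene with its own promoter provide maintenance and ampicillin selection. Short remnants of lacI, rop and the pBR322 bom region are backbone leftovers with no evident function. T7 and SP6 phage promoters flank the module region.

The payload is a compact tagging module. An Aequorea victoria GFP coding sequence lies near the start of the record and has no annotated promoter upstream, consistent with its purpose of being fused in frame to the end of a target open reading frame so that expression comes from the native chromosomal promoter. GFP is followed directly by the S. cerevisiae ADH1 terminator, which ends transcription of the fusion. Downstream sits the ura4MX6 marker cassette, carrying the S. pombe ura4 gene for orotidine 5'-phosphate decarboxylase, in the opposite orientation to GFP. This allows selection of integrants by uracil prototrophy in ura4-deficient strains. The regulatory sequences driving ura4 are not annotated in the table.

In vectors of the pFA6a family, the tag-plus-marker module is usually amplified with primers bearing homology to the target locus and integrated by homologous recombination. The resulting GFP fusions are used for localisation or detection of endogenously expressed proteins.
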