Features (pLannotate 1.2.2; 11 found; start..end, strand, type, name):
     63..776     +  CDS            GFP: Aequoria victoria green fluorescent protein
    797..984     +  terminator     ADH1 terminator: S. cerevisiae ADH1; transcription terminator for the S. cerevisiae alcohol dehydrogenase 1 (ADH1) gene
   1453..2247    -  CDS            S. pombe ura4: orotidine 5'-phosphate decarboxylase, required for uracil biosynthesis; Schizosaccharomyces pombe ura4
   2854..2872    -  promoter       T7 promoter: promoter for bacteriophage T7 RNA polymerase
   2894..2947    -  CDS            lacI (fragment): lac repressor; lacI; The lac repressor binds to the lac operator to inhibit transcription in E. coli. This inhibition can be relieved by adding lactose or isopropyl-β-D-thiogalactopyranoside (IPTG).
   3130..3718    -  rep_origin     ori: high-copy-number ColE1/pMB1/pBR322/pUC origin of replication
   3889..4749    -  CDS            AmpR: β-lactamase; bla; confers resistance to ampicillin, carbenicillin, and related antibiotics
   4750..4854    -  promoter       AmpR promoter: bla
   4949..4984    +  CDS            rop (fragment): Rop protein, which maintains plasmids at low copy number; rop
   5086..5137    +  misc_feature   bom (fragment): basis of mobility region from pBR322
   5200..2       +  promoter       SP6 promoter (across the origin): promoter for bacteriophage SP6 RNA polymerase
>Addgene plasmid #33140 | pFA6a-GFP-ura4MX6 | depositor full sequence | sequence record 39186 | pFA6a-GFP-ura4MX6 sequence 5216 bps
GAACGCGGCCGCCAGCTGAAGCTTCGTACGCTGCAGGTCGACGGATCCCCGGGTTAATTAACAGTAAAGG
AGAAGAACTTTTCACTGGAGTTGTCCCAATTCTTGTTGAATTAGATGGTGATGTTAATGGGCACAAATTT
TCTGTCAGTGGAGAGGGTGAAGGTGATGCAACATACGGAAAACTTACCCTTAAATTTATTTGCACTACTG
GAAAACTACCTGTTCCATGGCCAACACTTGTCACTACTTTCACTTATGGTGTTCAATGCTTTTCAAGATA
CCCAGATCATATGAAACGGCATGACTTTTTCAAGAGTGCCATGCCCGAAGGTTATGTACAGGAAAGAACT
ATATTTTTCAAAGATGACGGGAACTACAAGACACGTGCTGAAGTCAAGTTTGAAGGTGATACCCTTGTTA
ATAGAATCGAGTTAAAAGGTATTGATTTTAAAGAAGATGGAAACATTCTTGGACACAAATTGGAATACAA
CTATAACTCACACAATGTATACATCATGGCAGACAAACAAAAGAATGGAATCAAAGTTAACTTCAAAATT
AGACACAACATTGAAGATGGAAGCGTTCAACTAGCAGACCATTATCAACAAAATACTCCAATTGGCGATG
GCCCTGTCCTTTTACCAGACAACCATTACCTGTCCACACAATCTGCCCTTTCGAAAGATCCCAACGAAAA
GAGAGACCACATGGTCCTTCTTGAGTTTGTAACAGCTGCTGGGATTACACATGGCATGGATGAACTATAC
AAATAGGGCGCGCCACTTCTAAATAAGCGAATTTCTTATGATTTATGATTTTTATTATTAAATAAGTTAT
AAAAAAAATAAGTGTATACAAATTTTAAAGTGACTCTTAGGTTTTAAAACGAAAATTCTTATTCTTGAGT
AACTCTTTCCTGTAGGTCAGGTTGCTTTCTCAGGTATAGTATGAGGTCGCTCTTATTGACCACACCTCTA
CCGGCAGATCCGCTAGGGATAACAGGGTAATATAGATCTCTTGTGATATTGACGAAACTTTTTGACATCT
AATTTATTCTGTTCCAACACCAATGTTTATAACCAAGTTTTATCTTGTTTGTCTACATGGTATTTTACAT
TCATCTACATACATCTTTCATTGGCTTTGTACATAGTTATCATTACAAGTCTAAAAAAATTCACTCTTTT
CTTATTCAATGTCAATCCAAGAGAAAAGATTGTGGTAATGTTGTAGGAGCATGTTTAATAAATTACTATA
GCAAATTACTTTTTATTCCCAAGGTGTTTATCTATAATAGTTAATATTTTAGTCGCTACATAAAATTTTA
CCAAAGAGTACTTGTATACTAATTCTAAATGCCTTCTGACATAAAACGCCTAGGAAAACAAACGCAAACA
AGGCATCGACTTTTTCAATAACCAACCAAAAAAATTTTACATTAGTCTTTTTTTAATGCTGAGAAAGTCT
TTGCTGATATGCCTTCCAACCAGCTTCTCTATATCTCTTGGCTTCGACAACAGGATTACGACCAGCTCCA
TAGACTCCACGACCAACAATGATGATATCGCTACCGCAGTTTACAATCACTTCTTCAGGAGTACGATATT
GCTGTCCCAGCCCGTCTCCTTTAACATCCAAGCCGATACCAGGGGACATAGTTATGTAGTCGCTTTGAAG
GTTAGGAAATCGACGACCAGCTATAAAGCCAAAGCAAAAATCGGTATGCTTCTCAAACCATTCTAAGGTT
TTCTCTGTGTAGGAACCAGTAGCCAAAGAGCCTTTGGAAGACATTTCAGCCAAAAGCAAGAGACCACGTC
CCAAAGGTAAACCAACTTCTTTGAGGCCTTGTATAATACCCTCGCCTGGCACTGTATGGCAATTTGTGAT
ATGAGCCCAAGAAGCAATTTTGTACACACCAGATGCATATTGTAGCTTGACGGTATTTCCAATGTCTGCG
AATTTGCGATCCTCAAAGATAAGAAAACGATGCTTTTTACCTAAGGCCACCAGTTTTTCTACCATATCCT
GGTCGAAATCCTCGACAACGTCAATATGTGTCTTGATAACACAGACATAGGGTCCAATTTTATCTACCAA
TTCTAAGATTTCGGATTTCTTCGTCAAATCGACCGCGACTGACAAGTTGCTTTGCTTTTCTTCCATCAAA
GCCAACAATTCCTTGGCAATGGGATTTTTCATCCCCTCAGCTCTAGCTGAATAGCTTTGAAATACTCTAG
CATCCATAACTTTGCTTTTAAACCTTTAATTTCGATCCAAGCAAAAAAGAGGTTCTTGGTAGGACAATAC
GGTAAGAAAACACGACATGTGCAGAGATGCCGACGAAGCATAGTTAAACTGGGATGGTAAAATCAATTAA
GAATTTATAAAGACAAAATTGTATAAGTCTCTAAAACATCTTAATTATACCTCACAGAACTATCTAAAAT
ATATTCACAAAGTGCAAACATTATCATGAAAAAGAACCATTTTAATTTAAAGCAAGGGCATTAAGGCTTA
TTTACAGAATTTCTTACTTTTGTAAAGATTATAAGGCTGATTATCTTTTTCACCATGCCAAAAATTACAC
AAGATAGAATGGATGTTTGAAATTAAACGTGAGTATACAAACAAATACACTAGGTAAATCGAAACATTTT
TTTCTCCATTAAGTAACAAATTCCTATTTAGAGAAAGAATGCTGAGTAGATTAAATAATCTATACAAACT
TTTTTAACACAAATGCATACATATAGCCAGTGGGATTTGTAGCTAAGCTGTTTAAACGAGCTCGAATTCA
TCGATGATATCAGATCCACTAGTGGCCTATGCGGCCGCGGATCTGCCGGTCTCCCTATAGTGAGTCGTAT
TAATTTCGATAAGCCAGGTTAACCTGCATTAATGAATCGGCCAACGCGCGGGGAGAGGCGGTTTGCGTAT
TGGGCGCTCTTCCGCTTCCTCGCTCACTGACTCGCTGCGCTCGGTCGTTCGGCTGCGGCGAGCGGTATCA
GCTCACTCAAAGGCGGTAATACGGTTATCCACAGAATCAGGGGATAACGCAGGAAAGAACATGTGAGCAA
AAGGCCAGCAAAAGGCCAGGAACCGTAAAAAGGCCGCGTTGCTGGCGTTTTTCCATAGGCTCCGCCCCCC
TGACGAGCATCACAAAAATCGACGCTCAAGTCAGAGGTGGCGAAACCCGACAGGACTATAAAGATACCAG
GCGTTTCCCCCTGGAAGCTCCCTCGTGCGCTCTCCTGTTCCGACCCTGCCGCTTACCGGATACCTGTCCG
CCTTTCTCCCTTCGGGAAGCGTGGCGCTTTCTCAATGCTCACGCTGTAGGTATCTCAGTTCGGTGTAGGT
CGTTCGCTCCAAGCTGGGCTGTGTGCACGAACCCCCCGTTCAGCCCGACCGCTGCGCCTTATCCGGTAAC
TATCGTCTTGAGTCCAACCCGGTAAGACACGACTTATCGCCACTGGCAGCAGCCACTGGTAACAGGATTA
GCAGAGCGAGGTATGTAGGCGGTGCTACAGAGTTCTTGAAGTGGTGGCCTAACTACGGCTACACTAGAAG
GACAGTATTTGGTATCTGCGCTCTGCTGAAGCCAGTTACCTTCGGAAAAAGAGTTGGTAGCTCTTGATCC
GGCAAACAAACCACCGCTGGTAGCGGTGGTTTTTTTGTTTGCAAGCAGCAGATTACGCGCAGAAAAAAAG
GATCTCAAGAAGATCCTTTGATCTTTTCTACGGGGTCTGACGCTCAGTGGAACGAAAACTCACGTTAAGG
GATTTTGGTCATGAGATTATCAAAAAGGATCTTCACCTAGATCCTTTTAAATTAAAAATGAAGTTTTAAA
TCAATCTAAAGTATATATGAGTAAACTTGGTCTGACAGTTACCAATGCTTAATCAGTGAGGCACCTATCT
CAGCGATCTGTCTATTTCGTTCATCCATAGTTGCCTGACTCCCCGTCGTGTAGATAACTACGATACGGGA
GGGCTTACCATCTGGCCCCAGTGCTGCAATGATACCGCGAGACCCACGCTCACCGGCTCCAGATTTATCA
GCAATAAACCAGCCAGCCGGAAGGGCCGAGCGCAGAAGTGGTCCTGCAACTTTATCCGCCTCCATCCAGT
CTATTAATTGTTGCCGGGAAGCTAGAGTAAGTAGTTCGCCAGTTAATAGTTTGCGCAACGTTGTTGCCAT
TGCTACAGGCATCGTGGTGTCACGCTCGTCGTTTGGTATGGCTTCATTCAGCTCCGGTTCCCAACGATCA
AGGCGAGTTACATGATCCCCCATGTTGTGCAAAAAAGCGGTTAGCTCCTTCGGTCCTCCGATCGTTGTCA
GAAGTAAGTTGGCCGCAGTGTTATCACTCATGGTTATGGCAGCACTGCATAATTCTCTTACTGTCATGCC
ATCCGTAAGATGCTTTTCTGTGACTGGTGAGTACTCAACCAAGTCATTCTGAGAATAGTGTATGCGGCGA
CCGAGTTGCTCTTGCCCGGCGTCAATACGGGATAATACCGCGCCACATAGCAGAACTTTAAAAGTGCTCA
TCATTGGAAAACGTTCTTCGGGGCGAAAACTCTCAAGGATCTTACCGCTGTTGAGATCCAGTTCGATGTA
ACCCACTCGTGCACCCAACTGATCTTCAGCATCTTTTACTTTCACCAGCGTTTCTGGGTGAGCAAAAACA
GGAAGGCAAAATGCCGCAAAAAAGGGAATAAGGGCGACACGGAAATGTTGAATACTCATACTCTTCCTTT
TTCAATATTATTGAAGCATTTATCAGGGTTATTGTCTCATGAGCGGATACATATTTGAATGTATTTAGAA
AAATAAACAAATAGGGGTTCCGCGCACATTTCCCCGAAAAGTGCCACCTGACGTCTAAGAAACCATTATT
ATCATGACATTAACCTATAAAAATAGGCGTATCACGAGGCCCTTTCGTCTCGCGCGTTTCGGTGATGACG
GTGAAAACCTCTGACACATGCAGCTCCCGGAGACGGTCACAGCTTGTCTGTAAGCGGATGCCGGGAGCAG
ACAAGCCCGTCAGGGCGCGTCAGCGGGTGTTGGCGGGTGTCGGGGCTGGCTTAACTATGCGGCATCAGAG
CAGATTGTACTGAGAGTGCACCATATGGACATATTGTCGTTAGAACGCGGCTACAATTAATACATAACCT
TATGTATCATACACATACGATTTAGGTGACACTATA
