>Addgene plasmid #33140 | pFA6a-GFP-ura4MX6 | addgene partial sequence | sequence record 41589 | SP6 5'-ATTTAGGTGACACTATAG-3'
GTCGACGGATCCCCGGGTTAATTAACAGTAAAGGAGAAGAACTTTTCACTGGAGTTGTCCCAATTCTTGT
TGAATTAGATGGTGATGTTAATGGGCACAAATTTTCTGTCAGTGGAGAGGGTGAAGGTGATGCAACATAC
GGAAAACTTACCCTTAAATTTATTTGCACTACTGGAAAACTACCTGTTCCATGGCCAACACTTGTCACTA
CTTTCACTTATGGTGTTCAATGCTTTTCAAGATACCCAGATCATATGAAACGGCATGACTTTTTCAAGAG
TGCCATGCCCGAAGGTTATGTACAGGAAAGAACTATATTTTTCAAAGATGACGGGAACTACAAGACACGT
GCTGAAGTCAAGTTTGAAGGTGATACCCTTGTTAATAGAATCGAGTTAAAAGGTATTGATTTTAAAGAAG
ATGGAAACATTCTTGGACACAAATTGGAATACAACTATAACTCACACAATGTATACATCATGGCAGACAA
ACAAAAGAATGGAATCAAAGTTAACTTCAAAATTAGACACAACATTGAAGATGGAAGCGTTCAACTAGCA
GACCATTATCAACAAAATACTCCAATTGGCGATGGCCCTGTCCTTTTACCAGACAACCATTACCTGTCCA
CACAATCTGCCCTTTCGAAAGATCCCAACGAAAAGAGAGACCACATGGTCCTTCTTGAGTTTGTAACAGC
TGCTGGGATTACACATGGCATGGATGAACTATACAAATAGGGCGCGCCACTTCTAAATAAGCGAATTTCT
TATGATTTATGATTTTTATTATTAAATAAGTTATAAAAAAAATAAGTGTATACAAATTTTAAAGTGACTC
TTAGGTTTTAAAACGAAAATTCTT
