>Addgene plasmid #33140 | pFA6a-GFP-ura4MX6 | addgene partial sequence | sequence record 41590 | ura4term-R 5'-CATGCTCCTACAACATTACCAC-3'
GAATAGAAAGAGTGAATTTTTTTAGACTTGTAATGATAACTATGTACAAAGCCAATGAAAGATGTATGTA
GATGAATGTAAAATACCATGTAGACAAACAAGATAAAACTTGGTTATAAACATTGGTGTTGGAACAGAAT
AAATTAGATGTCAAAAAGTTTCGTCAATATCACAAGAGATCTATATTACCCTGTTATCCCTAGCGGATCT
GCCGGTAGAGGTGTGGTCAATAAGAGCGACCTCATACTATACCTGAGAAAGCAACCTGACCTACAGGAAA
GAGTTACTCAAGAATAAGAATTTTCGTTTTAAAACCTAAGAGTCACTTTAAAATTTGTATACACTTATTT
TTTTTATAACTTATTTAATAATAAAAATCATAAATCATAAGAAATTCGCTTATTTAGAAGTGGCGCGCCC
TATTTGTATAGTTCATCCATGCCATGTGTAATCCCAGCAGCTGTTACAAACTCAAGAAGGACCATGTGGT
CTCTCTTTTCGTTGGGATCTTTCGAAAGGGCAGATTGTGTGGACAGGTAATGGTTGTCTGGTAAAAGGAC
AGGGCCATCGCCAATTGGAGTATTTTGTTGATAATGGTCTGCTAGTTGAACGCTTCCATCTTCAATGTTG
TGTCTAATTTTGAAGTTAACTTTGATTCCATTCTTTTGTTTGTCTGCCATG
